Addgene plasmid #58792: pcDNA3-FLAG-Luciferase
Purpose: Express FLAG-tagged Luciferase in mammalian cells
Depositing lab: Hiroyoshi Ariga. Depositing organization: Hokkaido University. Publication: A split luciferase-based reporter for detection of a cellular macromolecular complex. Maita H, Tomita K, Ariga H. Anal Biochem. 2014 Feb 3. pii: S0003-2697(14)00035-9. doi: 10.1016/j.ab.2014.01.015. PubMed 24503441.
Backbone
  Vector backbone: pcDNA3
  Vector type: Mammalian Expression
  Selectable markers: Neomycin (select with G418)
Growth in bacteria
  Bacterial resistance: Ampicillin, 100 μg/mL
  Growth temperature: 37°C
  Growth strain: XL1 Blue
  Copy number: High Copy
Gene/Insert
  Gene/Insert name: firefly Luciferase
  Insert size (bp): 1650
  Promoter: CMV
  Tag / fusion protein: FLAG (N terminal on backbone)
  Cloning method: Restriction Enzyme; 5′ cloning site EcoRI (not destroyed); 3′ cloning site XhoI (not destroyed)
  Sequencing primers: 5′ T7; 3′ SP6
Terms and licenses: Academic/Nonprofit Terms; Industry Terms: Not Available to Industry
How to cite: pcDNA3-FLAG-Luciferase was a gift from Hiroyoshi Ariga (Addgene plasmid # 58792 ; http://n2t.net/addgene:58792 ; RRID:Addgene_58792)
