[The description below was written by a language model from this plasmid's Addgene catalogue record.]
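Description:
pcDNA3-FLAG-Luciferase is a mammalian expression plasmid built on the pcDNA3 backbone and designed to produce FLAG-tagged firefly luciferase in transfected mammalian cells. It is propagated in E. coli as a high-copy plasmid under ampicillin selection. It also carries a neomycin resistance marker, so mammalian cells that have taken up the plasmid can be selected with G418, which makes stable lines possible as well as transient expression.

The payload is the firefly luciferase coding sequence, an insert of about 1.65 kb, cloned between EcoRI and XhoI sites that both remain intact, so the insert can be excised or exchanged. Transcription is driven by the CMV promoter, a strong constitutive promoter in most mammalian cell types. The FLAG epitope is supplied by the backbone and lies upstream of the cloning site, giving an N-terminal fusion. This tag allows the luciferase protein to be detected by immunoblotting or recovered by immunoprecipitation with anti-FLAG antibodies, independently of its enzymatic activity. T7 and SP6 primer sites flank the insert and are listed for sequencing across the 5′ and 3′ junctions.

The plasmid was deposited in connection with work on a split-luciferase reporter for detecting a cellular macromolecular complex. The record does not spell out the role of this full-length construct in that work, stating only that it expresses FLAG-tagged luciferase in mammalian cells. No feature table is provided, so elements such as the polyadenylation signal and replication origins are not documented beyond what the pcDNA3 backbone name implies.
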