>Addgene plasmid #58792 | pcDNA3-FLAG-Luciferase | addgene partial sequence | sequence record 93714 | CMV-F 5'-CGCAAATGGGCGGTAGGCGTG-3'
AGCGAGCTCTCTGGCTACTAGAGAACCCACTGCTTACTGGCTTATCGAAATTAATACGACTCACTATAGG
GAGACCCAAGCTTATGGACTACAAGGACGACGATGACAAGGAACTAGCTCTAGTTGAATTCGGATCCATG
GAAGACGCCAAAAACATAAAGAAAGGCCCGGCGCCATTCTATCCTCTAGAGGATGGAACCGCTGGAGAGC
AACTGCATAAGGCTATGAAGAGATACGCCCTGGTTCCTGGAACAATTGCTTTTACAGATGCACATATCGA
GGTGAACATCACGTACGCGGAATACTTCGAAATGTCCGTTCGGTTGGCAGAAGCTATGAAACGATATGGG
CTGAATACAAATCACAGAATCGTCGTATGCAGTGAAAACTCTCTTCAATTCTTTATGCCGGTGTTGGGCG
CGTTATTTATCGGAGTTGCAGTTGCGCCCGCGAACGACATTTATAATGAACGTGAATTGCTCAACAGTAT
GAACATTTCGCAGCCTACCGTAGTGTTTGTTTCCAAAAAGGGGTTGCAAAAAATTTTGAACGTGCAAAAA
AAATTACCAATAATCCAGAAAATTATTATCATGGATTCTAAAACGGATTACCAGGGATTTCAGTCGATGT
ACACGTTCGTCACATCTCATCTACCTCCCGGTTTTAATGAATACGATTTTGTACCAGAGTCCTTTGATCG
TGACAAAACAATTGCACTGATAATGAATTCCTCTGGATCTACTGGGTTACCTAAGGGTGTGGCCCTTCCG
CATAGAACTGCCTGCGTCAGATTCTCGCATGCCAGAGATCCTA
