>Addgene plasmid #58792 | pcDNA3-FLAG-Luciferase | addgene partial sequence | sequence record 93735 | BGH-rev 5'-TAGAAGGCACAGTCGAGG-3'
CTATAGAATAGGGCCCTCTAGATGCATGCTCGAGTTACAATTTGGACTTTCCGCCCTTCTTGGCCTTTAT
GAGGATCTCTCTGATTTTTCTTGCGTCGAGTTTTCCGGTAAGACCTTTCGGTACTTCGTCCACAAACACA
ACTCCTCCGCGCAACTTTTTCGCGGTTGTTACTTGACTGGCGACGTAATCCACGATCTCTTTTTCCGTCA
TCGTCTTTCCGTGCTCCAAAACAACAACGGCGGCGGGAAGTTCACCGGCGTCATCGTCGGGAAGACCTGC
CACGCCCGCGTCGAAGATGTTGGGGTGTTGTAACAATATCGATTCCAATTCAGCGGGGGCCACCTGATAT
CCTTTGTATTTAATTAAAGACTTCAAGCGGTCAACTATGAAGAAGTGTTCGTCTTCGTCCCAGTAAGCTA
TGTCTCCAGAATGTAGCCATCCATCCTTGTCAATCAAGGCGTTGGTCGCTTCCGGATTGTTTACATAACC
GGACATAATCATAGGTCCTCTGACACATAATTCACCTCTCTGATTAACGCCCAGCGTTTTCCCGGTATCC
AGATCCACAACCTTCGCTTCAAAAAATGGAACAACTTTACCGACCGCGCCCGGTTTATCATCCCCCTCGG
GTGTAATCAGAATAGCTGATGTAGTCTCAGTGAGCCCATATCCTTGTCGTATCCCTGGAAGATGGAAGCG
TTTTGCAACCGCTTCCCCGACTTCTTTCGAAAGAGGTGCGCCCCCAGAAGCAATTTCGTGTAAATTAGAT
AAATCGTATTTGTCAATCAGAGTGCTTTTGGCGAAGAATGAAAATAGGGTTGGTACTAGCAACGCACTTT
GAATTTTGTAATCCTGAAGGGATCGTAAAAAACAGCTCTTCTTCAAATCTATACATTAAGACGACTCG
